Addgene plasmid #245560: pICSL30057
Purpose: Level 0 Golden Gate part N-Terminal Tag with overhangs CCAT - AATG
Depositing lab: Mark Youles. Depositing organization: Sainsbury Laboratory, Norwich.
Backbone
  Vector backbone: pICSL01002
  Backbone size w/o insert (bp): 2246
  Vector type: Synthetic Biology
Growth in bacteria
  Bacterial resistance: Spectinomycin, 50 μg/mL
  Growth temperature: 37°C
  Growth strain: DH5alpha
  Copy number: High Copy
Gene/Insert
  Gene/Insert name: N-Terminal tag mTurquoise2
  Species: Aequorea victoria
  Insert size (bp): 718
  Mutation: BsaI/BpiI sites removed by point-mutation
  Cloning method: Restriction Enzyme; 5′ cloning site BsaI (destroyed during cloning); 3′ cloning site BsaI (destroyed during cloning)
  Sequencing primers: 5′ TCACATGTTCTTTCCTGCG; 3′ GTCTCATGAGCGGATACATATTTGAATG
Terms and licenses: Academic/Nonprofit Terms; Industry Terms: Not Available to Industry
Depositor comments: Level 0 N-Terminal tag module used for GoldenGate assemblies using the MoClo overhang syntax
How to cite: pICSL30057 was a gift from Mark Youles (Addgene plasmid # 245560 ; http://n2t.net/addgene:245560 ; RRID:Addgene_245560)
