[The description below was written by a language model from this plasmid's Addgene catalogue record and pLannotate feature annotations shown in this document.]
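Description:
pICSL30057 is a Level 0 Golden Gate part plasmid for synthetic biology, built on the pICSL01002 backbone and designed for the MoClo modular cloning syntax. It is a small (about 3 kb) bacterial cloning vector rather than an expression construct. It replicates in E. coli from a high-copy ColE1/pUC-type origin and is selected with spectinomycin through the aadA aminoglycoside adenylyltransferase gene. The annotation also picks up short fragments of lacI, a gentamicin acetyltransferase gene and an integrase, along with an AmpR (bla) promoter adjacent to the resistance region. The fragments are best read as non-functional remnants of the backbone's and resistance cassette's origins rather than working parts.

The payload is a roughly 0.7 kb coding sequence for mTurquoise2, a monomeric, rapidly maturing cyan fluorescent protein derived from Aequorea victoria GFP with low acid sensitivity. It is formatted as an N-terminal tag module. The part is defined by the fusion overhangs CCAT and AATG, which position it between an upstream promoter/5′ UTR part and a downstream coding sequence part. This arrangement lets the fluorescent protein be fused in frame to the amino terminus of a protein of interest. Internal BsaI and BpiI recognition sites were removed by point mutation, so the sequence is "domesticated" and survives the Type IIS digestion-ligation reactions used in hierarchical assembly. No promoter or terminator drives the insert in this plasmid; those elements are supplied by other Level 0 modules when the part is combined into a Level 1 transcription unit. Its typical use is as an off-the-shelf building block for cyan-tagged fusion proteins, although the record does not specify a host organism for the final assemblies.
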