Features (pLannotate 1.2.2; 7 found; start..end, strand, type, name):
     10..726     +  CDS            mTurquoise2: mTurquoise2 is a basic (constitutively fluorescent) cyan fluorescent protein published in 2012, derived from Aequorea victoria. It is reported to be a rapidly-maturing monomer with very low acid sensitivity.
    744..793     -  CDS            lacI (fragment): lac repressor; lacI; The lac repressor binds to the lac operator to inhibit transcription in E. coli. This inhibition can be relieved by adding lactose or isopropyl-β-D-thiogalactopyranoside (IPTG).
    976..1564    -  rep_origin     ori: high-copy-number ColE1/pMB1/pBR322/pUC origin of replication
   1738..2526    -  CDS            aadA: S3AD_ECOLX - Experimental evidence at protein level: Swiss-Prot protein existence level 1. Mediates bacterial resistance to the antibiotics streptomycin and spectinomycin. From Escherichia coli.
   2533..2589    -  CDS            GmR (fragment): gentamycin acetyltransferase; aacC1; confers resistance to gentamycin
   2677..2757    +  CDS            int (fragment): INT2_ECOLX - Protein inferred from homology: Swiss-Prot protein existence level 3. Putative integrase believed to be involved in the insertion of antibiotic resistance genes into plasmids and transposons. From Escherichia coli.
   2748..2852    -  promoter       AmpR promoter: bla
>Addgene plasmid #245560 | pICSL30057 | addgene full sequence | sequence record 495556 | Addgene NGS Result
GGTCTCACCATGGTGAGCAAGGGCGAAGAGTTGTTCACTGGTGTGGTGCCTATTCTGGTTGAGCTGGATG
GTGATGTGAACGGCCATAAGTTCTCCGTGTCTGGTGAAGGTGAGGGTGATGCTACTTACGGTAAGCTGAC
CCTGAAGTTCATCTGTACCACCGGTAAGTTGCCTGTGCCTTGGCCTACTCTTGTGACTACTCTTTCATGG
GGTGTGCAGTGCTTCGCTAGGTATCCTGATCATATGAAGCAGCACGACTTCTTCAAGAGCGCTATGCCTG
AGGGTTACGTGCAAGAGAGGACCATTTTCTTCAAGGACGACGGCAACTACAAGACCAGAGCTGAGGTTAA
GTTCGAGGGTGATACCCTGGTGAACAGGATTGAGCTGAAGGGCATCGACTTCAAAGAGGATGGTAACATC
CTGGGCCACAAGCTCGAGTACAACTACTTCAGCGACAACGTGTACATCACCGCCGACAAGCAGAAGAACG
GTATCAAGGCCAACTTCAAGATCCGGCACAACATCGAGGATGGTGGTGTTCAGCTTGCTGATCACTACCA
GCAGAACACCCCTATTGGTGATGGTCCTGTGCTTCTGCCTGATAACCACTACCTTAGCACCCAGAGCAAG
CTGTCCAAGGATCCTAATGAGAAGAGGGACCACATGGTTCTGCTTGAGTTTGTTACCGCTGCTGGTATTA
CCCTCGGTATGGATGAGCTGTACAAAATGTGAGACCACGAGTGATTAATGAATCGGCCAACGCGCGGGGA
GAGGCGGTTTGCGTATTGGGCGCTCTTCCGCTTCCTCGCTCACTGACTCGCTGCGCTCGGTCGTTCGGCT
GCGGCGAGCGGTATCAGCTCACTCAAAGGCGGTAATACGGTTATCCACAGAATCAGGGGATAACGCAGGA
AAGAACATGTGAGCAAAAGGCCAGCAAAAGGCCAGGAACCGTAAAAAGGCCGCGTTGCTGGCGTTTTTCC
ATAGGCTCCGCCCCCCTGACGAGCATCACAAAAATCGACGCTCAAGTCAGAGGTGGCGAAACCCGACAGG
ACTATAAAGATACCAGGCGTTTCCCCCTGGAAGCTCCCTCGTGCGCTCTCCTGTTCCGACCCTGCCGCTT
ACCGGATACCTGTCCGCCTTTCTCCCTTCGGGAAGCGTGGCGCTTTCTCATAGCTCACGCTGTAGGTATC
TCAGTTCGGTGTAGGTCGTTCGCTCCAAGCTGGGCTGTGTGCACGAACCCCCCGTTCAGCCCGACCGCTG
CGCCTTATCCGGTAACTATCGTCTTGAGTCCAACCCGGTAAGACACGACTTATCGCCACTGGCAGCAGCC
ACTGGTAACAGGATTAGCAGAGCGAGGTATGTAGGCGGTGCTACAGAGTTCTTGAAGTGGTGGCCTAACT
ACGGCTACACTAGAAGAACAGTATTTGGTATCTGCGCTCTGCTGAAGCCAGTTACCTTCGGAAAAAGAGT
TGGTAGCTCTTGATCCGGCAAACAAACCACCGCTGGTAGCGGTGGTTTTTTTGTTTGCAAGCAGCAGATT
ACGCGCAGAAAAAAAGGATCTCAAGAAGATCCTTTGATCTTTTCTACGGGGTCTGACGCTCAGTGGAACG
AAAACTCACGTTAAGGGATTTTGGTCATGAGATTATCAAAAAGGATCTTCACCTAGATCCTTTTAAATTA
AAAATGAAGTTTTAAATCAATCTAAAGTATATATGAGTAAACTTGGTCTGACAGTTATTTGCCGACTACC
TTGGTGATCTCGCCTTTTACGTAATGGACAAATTCTTCCAACTGATCTGCGCGCGAGGCCAAGCGATCTT
CTTCTTGTCCAAGATAAGCCTGTCTAGCTTCAAGTATGACGGGCTGATACTGGGCCGGCAGGCGCTCCAT
TGCCCAGTCGGCAGCGACATCCTTCGGCGCGATTTTGCCGGTTACTGCGCTGTACCAAATGCGGGACAAC
GTAAGCACTACATTTCGCTCATCGCCAGCCCAGTCGGGCGGCGAGTTCCATAGCGTTAAGGTTTCATTTA
GCGCCTCAAATAGATCCTGTTCAGGAACCGGATCAAAGAGTTCCTCCGCCGCTGGACCTACCAAGGCAAC
GCTATGTTCTCTTGCTTTTGTCAGCAAGATAGCCAGATCAATGTCGATCGTGGCTGGCTCGAAGATACCT
GCAAGAATGTCATTGCGCTGCCATTCTCCAAATTGCAGTTCGCGCTTAGCTGGATAACGCCACGGAATGA
TGTCGTCGTGCACAACAATGGTGACTTCTACAGCGCGGAGAATCTCGCTCTCTCCAGGGGAAGCCGAAGT
TTCCAAAAGGTCGTTGATCAAAGCTCGCCGCGTTGTTTCATCAAGCCTTACGGTCACCGTAACCAGCAAA
TCAATATCGCTGTGTGGCTTCAGGCCGCCATCCACTGCGGAGCCGTACAAATGTACGGCCAGCAACGTCG
GTTCGAGATGGCGCTCGATGACGCCAACTACCTCTGATAGTTGAGTCGATACTTCGGCGATCACCGCTTC
CCTCATGATGTTTAACTTTGTTTTAGGGCGACTGCCCTGCTGCGTAACATCGTTGCTGCTCCATAACATC
AAACATCGACCCACGGCGTAACGCGCTTGCTGCTTGGATGCCCGAGGCATAGACTGTACCCCAAAAAAAA
ACAGTCATAACAAGCCATGAAAACCGCCACTGCGCCGTTACCACCGCTGCGTTCGGTCAAGGTTCTGGAC
CAGTTGCGTGAGCGCATACTCTTCCTTTTTCAATATTATTGAAGCATTTATCAGGGTTATTGTCTCATGA
GCGGATACATATTTGAATGTATTTAGAAAAATAAACAAATAGGGGTTCCGCGCACATTTCCCCGAAAAGT
GCCACCTGACGTCTAAGAAACCATTATTATCATGACATTAACCTATAAAAATAGGCGTATCACGAGGCCC
TTTCGTCCACTGAAGAGCCACTGT
